Addgene plasmid #210878: pFBOH-MHL_WDR91:392-747
Purpose: Insect expression of human WDR91 fragment P392 to A747. N-terminal 6X His tag with TEV cleavage.
Depositing lab: Cheryl Arrowsmith. Depositing organization: University of Toronto. Publication: A Target Class Ligandability Evaluation of WD40 Repeat-Containing Proteins. Ackloo S, Li F, Szewczyk M, Seitova A, Loppnau P, Zeng H, Xu J, Ahmad S, Arnautova YA, Baghaie AJ, Beldar S, Bolotokova A, Centrella PA, Chau I, Clark MA, Cuozzo JW, Dehghani-Tafti S, Disch JS, Dong A, Dumas A, Feng JA, Ghiabi P, Gibson E, Gilmer J, Goldman B, Green SR, Guie MA, Guilinger JP, Harms N, Herasymenko O, Houliston S, Hutchinson A, Kearnes S, Keefe AD, Kimani SW, Kramer T, Kutera M, Kwak HA, Lento C, Li Y, Liu J, Loup J, Machado RAC, Mulhern CJ, Perveen S, Righetto GL, Riley P, Shrestha S, Sigel EA, Silva M, Sintchak MD, Slakman BL, Taylor RD, Thompson J, Torng W, Underkoffler C, von Rechenberg M, Walsh RT, Watson I, Wilson DJ, Wolf E, Yadav M, Yazdi AK, Zhang J, Zhang Y, Santhakumar V, Edwards AM, Barsyte-Lovejoy D, Schapira M, Brown PJ, Halabelian L, Arrowsmith CH. J Med Chem. 2025 Jan 23;68(2):1092-1112. doi: 10.1021/acs.jmedchem.4c02010. Epub 2024 Nov 4. PubMed 39495097.
Backbone
  Vector backbone: pFBOH-MHL
  Backbone manufacturer: pFASTBac1 Modified
  Vector type: Insect Expression
  Selectable markers: Gentamicin
Growth in bacteria
  Bacterial resistance: Ampicillin, 100 μg/mL
  Growth temperature: 37°C
  Growth strain: DH5alpha
  Copy number: High Copy
Gene/Insert
  Gene/Insert name: WDR91:P392-A747
  Species: H. sapiens (human)
  Insert size (bp): 1068
  Mutation: wild type
  Entrez Gene: WDR91 (a.k.a. HSPC049, SORF-1, SORF1)
  Promoter: Polyhedrin
  Tag / fusion protein: MHHHHHHSSGRENLYFQG (N terminal on insert)
  Cloning method: Ligation Independent Cloning
  Sequencing primers: 5′ tattccggattattcataccg; 3′ ctctacaaatgtggtatggc
Resource information
  A portion of this plasmid was derived from a plasmid made by: Mammalian Gene Collection (BC017246)
Terms and licenses: Academic/Nonprofit Terms; Industry Terms: Not Available to Industry
Depositor comments: 5' Cloning Site: BseRI (destroyed), 3' Cloning Site: BseRI (destroyed).
How to cite: pFBOH-MHL_WDR91:392-747 was a gift from Cheryl Arrowsmith (Addgene plasmid # 210878 ; http://n2t.net/addgene:210878 ; RRID:Addgene_210878)
