[The description below was written by a language model from this plasmid's Addgene catalogue record and pLannotate feature annotations shown in this document.]
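Description:
pFBOH-MHL_WDR91:392-747 is a baculovirus transfer (donor) plasmid for insect-cell expression, built on pFBOH-MHL, a modified pFastBac1 backbone. The sequenced record is 5,801 nt. In bacteria it is maintained through a high-copy ColE1/pUC-type origin and selected with ampicillin via the β-lactamase gene; an f1 origin is also present. The expression cassette and a gentamicin acetyltransferase gene (driven by the class 1 integron Pc promoter) lie between the Tn7R and Tn7L mini-transposon ends. This is the standard arrangement that allows site-specific transposition of the cassette into a baculovirus shuttle genome (bacmid) in a suitable E. coli host. Gentamicin resistance marks the transposed segment, and the resulting bacmid is used to generate recombinant virus.

The payload is a 1,068 bp wild-type fragment of human WDR91 encoding residues P392 to A747, derived from a Mammalian Gene Collection clone and inserted by ligation-independent cloning at BseRI sites that were destroyed in the process. Transcription is driven by the very late polyhedrin promoter of Autographa californica nucleopolyhedrovirus and terminated by an SV40 polyadenylation signal. The short large T antigen fragment annotated just upstream is part of that SV40-derived region. The protein carries an N-terminal 6xHis tag followed by a TEV protease recognition site, so it can be captured by metal-affinity chromatography and the tag then removed. The "capTEV" annotation reflects only a partial match to this tag region.

WDR91 is an endosomal regulator of PI3K activity. The associated publication concerns ligandability of WD40 repeat proteins, which is consistent with use of this construct to produce recombinant protein for such studies.
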