Features (pLannotate 1.2.2; 16 found; start..end, strand, type, name):
    434..462     -  promoter       Pc promoter: intI1 (promoter lies within the coding sequence); class 1 integron promoter
    440..787     -  CDS            YPR2_ECOLX (fragment): Protein predicted: Swiss-Prot protein existence level 4. From Escherichia coli.
    814..905     +  promoter       polyhedrin promoter: polh from Autographa californica; promoter for the baculovirus polyhedrin gene
    962..980     +  CDS            capTEV™ (fragment): composite tag for in vivo biotinylation, TEV protease cleavage, and 6xHis tagging
   1015..2082    +  CDS            WDR91 (fragment): WDR91_HUMAN - Experimental evidence at protein level: Swiss-Prot protein existence level 1. Functions as a negative regulator of the PI3 kinase/PI3K activity associated with endosomal membranes via BECN1, a core subunit of the PI3K complex. By modifying the phosphatidylinositol 3- phosphate/PtdInsP3 content of endosomal membranes may regulate endosome fusion, recycling, sorting and early to late endosome transport (PubMed:26783301). It is for instance, required for the delivery of cargos like BST2/tetherin from early to late endosome and thereby participates indirectly to their degradation by
   2114..2197    +  CDS            large T antigen (fragment): large T antigen from SV40 (simian virus 40)
   2220..2354    +  polyA_signal   SV40 poly(A) signal: SV40 polyadenylation signal
   2383..2548    -  mobile_element Tn7L: mini-Tn7 element (left end of the Tn7 transposon) Tn7
   2711..2727    +  CDS            lacZα (fragment): LacZα fragment of β-galactosidase; lacZ fragment
   2732..3186    +  rep_origin     f1 ori (sequence partly withheld): f1 bacteriophage origin of replication; arrow indicates direction of (+) strand synthesis
   3212..3316    +  promoter       AmpR promoter: bla
   3317..4177    +  CDS            AmpR: β-lactamase; bla; confers resistance to ampicillin, carbenicillin, and related antibiotics
   4348..4936    +  rep_origin     ori: high-copy-number ColE1/pMB1/pBR322/pUC origin of replication
   5122..5173    -  misc_feature   bom (fragment): basis of mobility region from pBR322
   5241..5465    -  mobile_element Tn7R: mini-Tn7 element (right end of the Tn7 transposon) Tn7
   5532..264     -  CDS            GmR (across the origin): gentamycin acetyltransferase; aacC1; confers resistance to gentamycin
>Addgene plasmid #210878 | pFBOH-MHL_WDR91:392-747 | addgene full sequence | sequence record 426075 | Addgene NGS Result
AACAACCGCTTCTTGGTCGAAGGCAGCAAGCGCGATGAATGTCTTACTACGGAGCAAGTTCCCGAGGTAA
TCGGAGTCCGGCTGATGTTGGGAGTAGGTGGCTACGTCTCCGAACTCACGACCGAAAAGATCAAGAGCAG
CCCGCATGGATTTGACTTGGTCAGGGCCGAGCCTACATGTGCGAATGATGCCCATACTTGAGCCACCTAA
CTTTGTTTTAGGGCGACTGCCCTGCTGCGTAACATCGTTGCTGCTCCATAACATCAAACATCGACCCACG
GCGTAACGCGCTTGCTGCTTGGATGCCCGAGGCATAGACTGTACAAAAAAACAGTCATAACAAGCCATGA
AAACCGCCACTGCGCCGTTACCACCGCTGCGTTCGGTCAAGGTTCTGGACCAGTTGCGTGAGCGCATACG
CTACTTGCATTACAGTTTACGAACCGAACAGGCTTATGTCAACTGGGTTCGTGCCTTCATCCGTTTCCAC
GGTGTGCGTCACCCGGCAACCTTGGGCAGCAGCGAAGTCGAGGCATTTCTGTCCTGGCTGGCGAACGAGC
GCAAGGTTTCGGTCTCCACGCATCGTCAGGCATTGGCGGCCTTGCTGTTCTTCTACGGCAAGGTGCTGTG
CACGGATCTGCCCTGGCTTCAGGAGATCGGAAGACCTCGGCCGTCGCGGCGCTTGCCGGTGGTGCTGACC
CCGGATGAAGTGGTTCGCATCCTCGGTTTTCTGGAAGGCGAGCATCGTTTGTTCGCCCAGGACTCTAGCT
ATAGTTCTAGTGGTTGGCTACGTATACTCCGGAATATTAATAGATCATGGAGATAATTAAAATGATAACC
ATCTCGCAAATAAATAAGTATTTTACTGTTTTCGTAACAGTTTTGTAATAAAAAAACCTATAAATATTCC
GGATTATTCATACCGTCCCACCATCGGGCGCGGATCTCGGTCCGAAAACCATGCATCATCATCATCATCA
CAGCAGCGGCAGAGAAAACTTGTATTTCCAGGGCCCCGAGCAGCCCTTTATTGTGCTGGGACAGGAGGAG
TACGGGGAACACCACTCATCCATCATGCACTGCAGAGTGGACTGCTCTGGGAGGAGAGTCGCCAGCTTAG
ACGTAGATGGGGTCATCAAAGTGTGGTCCTTCAACCCCATCATGCAGACCAAAGCATCCTCCATTTCCAA
ATCACCGCTGCTGTCTTTGGAATGGGCCACCAAACGGGACAGACTGCTCTTGCTGGGCAGTGGTGTGGGA
ACAGTGCGTCTCTATGACACGGAAGCCAAGAAGAATCTCTGTGAAATCAATATCAACGACAACATGCCCA
GAATCCTGTCTCTTGCGTGCAGCCCCAACGGGGCCTCTTTCGTCTGTTCGGCAGCAGCTCCGAGCCTCAC
TTCCCAGGTGGACTTCTCAGCACCAGACATCGGCAGCAAGGGCATGAACCAGGTTCCTGGCAGGCTGCTG
CTGTGGGACACGAAAACCATGAAGCAGCAGCTCCAGTTCTCCCTGGATCCAGAACCCATTGCTATCAACT
GTACAGCCTTCAATCACAACGGGAACCTGCTGGTCACAGGGGCAGCTGATGGCGTCATCCGGCTGTTTGA
CATGCAGCAGCATGAGTGCGCGATGAGCTGGAGGGCCCACTACGGGGAGGTCTACTCTGTGGAGTTCAGC
TATGATGAGAACACCGTGTACAGCATCGGCGAGGACGGGAAGTTCATCCAGTGGAACATCCACAAGAGTG
GCCTCAAGGTATCCGAGTACAGCCTCCCCTCAGATGCCACGGGCCCCTTTGTGCTGTCTGGATACAGCGG
CTACAAGCAGGTTCAAGTCCCCAGGGGCCGACTCTTCGCTTTTGACTCGGAGGGAAATTACATGCTGACA
TGTTCTGCCACAGGCGGCGTCATCTACAAGCTGGGTGGCGATGAGAAGGTTCTGGAGAGCTGCTTGAGCC
TAGGTGGCCACCGAGCCCCTGTGGTCACCGTGGACTGGAGCACTGCCATGGACTGTGGGACCTGCCTCAC
CGCCTCCATGGATGGCAAGATCAAGCTGACCACCCTCCTGGCCCATAAAGCCTGATGACGAAGCTTGTCG
AGAAGTACTAGAGGATCATAATCAGCCATACCACATTTGTAGAGGTTTTACTTGCTTTAAAAAACCTCCC
ACACCTCCCCCTGAACCTGAAACATAAAATGAATGCAATTGTTGTTGTTAACTTGTTTATTGCAGCTTAT
AATGGTTACAAATAAAGCAATAGCATCACAAATTTCACAAATAAAGCATTTTTTTCACTGCATTCTAGTT
GTGGTTTGTCCAAACTCATCAATGTATCTTATCATGTCTGGATCTGATCACTGATATCGCCTAGGAGATC
CGAACCAGATAAGTGAAATCTAGTTCCAAACTATTTTGTCATTTTTAATTTTCGTATTAGCTTACGACGC
TACACCCAGTTCCCATCTATTTTGTCACTCTTCCCTAAATAATCCTTAAAAACTCCATTTCCACCCCTCC
CAGTTCCCAACTATTTTGTCCGCCCACAGCGGGGCATTTTTCTTCCTGTTATGTTTTTAATCAAACATCC
TGCCAACTCCATGTGACAAACCGTCATCTTCGGCTACTTTTTCTCTGTCACAGAATGAAAATTTTTCTGT
CATCTCTTCGTTATTAATGTTTGTAATTGACTGAATATCAACGCTTATTTGCAGCCTGAATGGCGAATGG
G
[124 nt withheld, positions 2732-2855]
C
[91 nt withheld, positions 2857-2947]
A
[49 nt withheld, positions 2949-2997]
CCTTTGACGTTGGAGTCCACGTTCTT
[37 nt withheld, positions 3024-3060]
ACCCTATCTCGGTCTATTCTTTTGATTTATAAGGGATTTTGCCGATTTCGGCCTATTGGTTAAAAAATGA
GCTGATTTAACAAAAATTTAACGCGAATTTTAACAAAATATTAACGCTTACAATTTAGGTGGCACTTTTC
GGGGAAATGTGCGCGGAACCCCTATTTGTTTATTTTTCTAAATACATTCAAATATGTATCCGCTCATGAG
ACAATAACCCTGATAAATGCTTCAATAATATTGAAAAAGGAAGAGTATGAGTATTCAACATTTCCGTGTC
GCCCTTATTCCCTTTTTTGCGGCATTTTGCCTTCCTGTTTTTGCTCACCCAGAAACGCTGGTGAAAGTAA
AAGATGCTGAAGATCAGTTGGGTGCACGAGTGGGTTACATCGAACTGGATCTCAACAGCGGTAAGATCCT
TGAGAGTTTTCGCCCCGAAGAACGTTTTCCAATGATGAGCACTTTTAAAGTTCTGCTATGTGGCGCGGTA
TTATCCCGTATTGACGCCGGGCAAGAGCAACTCGGTCGCCGCATACACTATTCTCAGAATGACTTGGTTG
AGTACTCACCAGTCACAGAAAAGCATCTTACGGATGGCATGACAGTAAGAGAATTATGCAGTGCTGCCAT
AACCATGAGTGATAACACTGCGGCCAACTTACTTCTGACAACGATCGGAGGACCGAAGGAGCTAACCGCT
TTTTTGCACAACATGGGGGATCATGTAACTCGCCTTGATCGTTGGGAACCGGAGCTGAATGAAGCCATAC
CAAACGACGAGCGTGACACCACGATGCCTGTAGCAATGGCAACAACGTTGCGCAAACTATTAACTGGCGA
ACTACTTACTCTAGCTTCCCGGCAACAATTAATAGACTGGATGGAGGCGGATAAAGTTGCAGGACCACTT
CTGCGCTCGGCCCTTCCGGCTGGCTGGTTTATTGCTGATAAATCTGGAGCCGGTGAGCGTGGGTCTCGCG
GTATCATTGCAGCACTGGGGCCAGATGGTAAGCCCTCCCGTATCGTAGTTATCTACACGACGGGGAGTCA
GGCAACTATGGATGAACGAAATAGACAGATCGCTGAGATAGGTGCCTCACTGATTAAGCATTGGTAACTG
TCAGACCAAGTTTACTCATATATACTTTAGATTGATTTAAAACTTCATTTTTAATTTAAAAGGATCTAGG
TGAAGATCCTTTTTGATAATCTCATGACCAAAATCCCTTAACGTGAGTTTTCGTTCCACTGAGCGTCAGA
CCCCGTAGAAAAGATCAAAGGATCTTCTTGAGATCCTTTTTTTCTGCGCGTAATCTGCTGCTTGCAAACA
AAAAAACCACCGCTACCAGCGGTGGTTTGTTTGCCGGATCAAGAGCTACCAACTCTTTTTCCGAAGGTAA
CTGGCTTCAGCAGAGCGCAGATACCAAATACTGTTCTTCTAGTGTAGCCGTAGTTAGGCCACCACTTCAA
GAACTCTGTAGCACCGCCTACATACCTCGCTCTGCTAATCCTGTTACCAGTGGCTGCTGCCAGTGGCGAT
AAGTCGTGTCTTACCGGGTTGGACTCAAGACGATAGTTACCGGATAAGGCGCAGCGGTCGGGCTGAACGG
GGGGTTCGTGCACACAGCCCAGCTTGGAGCGAACGACCTACACCGAACTGAGATACCTACAGCGTGAGCT
ATGAGAAAGCGCCACGCTTCCCGAAGGGAGAAAGGCGGACAGGTATCCGGTAAGCGGCAGGGTCGGAACA
GGAGAGCGCACGAGGGAGCTTCCAGGGGGAAACGCCTGGTATCTTTATAGTCCTGTCGGGTTTCGCCACC
TCTGACTTGAGCGTCGATTTTTGTGATGCTCGTCAGGGGGGCGGAGCCTATGGAAAAACGCCAGCAACGC
GGCCTTTTTACGGTTCCTGGCCTTTTGCTGGCCTTTTGCTCACATGTTCTTTCCTGCGTTATCCCCTGAT
TCTGTGGATAACCGTATTACCGCCTTTGAGTGAGCTGATACCGCTCGCCGCAGCCGAACGACCGAGCGCA
GCGAGTCAGTGAGCGAGGAAGCGGAAGAGCGCCTGATGCGGTATTTTCTCCTTACGCATCTGTGCGGTAT
TTCACACCGCATAGACCAGCCGCGTAACCTGGCAAAATCGGTTACGGTTGAGTAATAAATGGATGCCCTG
CGTAAGCGGGTGTGGGCGGACAATAAAGTCTTAAACTGAACAAAATAGATCTAAACTATGACAATAAAGT
CTTAAACTAGACAGAATAGTTGTAAACTGAAATCAGTCCAGTTATGCTGTGAAAAAGCATACTGGACTTT
TGTTATGGCTAAAGCAAACTCTTCATTTTCTGAAGTGCAAATTGCCCGTCGTATTAAAGAGGGGCGTGGC
CAAGGGCATGGTAAAGACTATATTCGCGGCGTTGTGACAATTTACCGAACAACTCCGCGGCCGGGAAGCC
GATCTCGGCTTGAACGAATTGTTAGGTGGCGGTACTTGGGTCGATATCAAAGTGCATCACTTCTTCCCGT
ATGCCCAACTTTGTATAGAGAGCCACTGCGGGATCGTCACCGTAATCTGCTTGCACGTAGATCACATAAG
CACCAAGCGCGTTGGCCTCATGCTTGAGCAGATTGATGAGCGCGGTGGCAATGCCCTGCCTCCGGTGCTC
GCCGGAGACTGCGAGATCATAGATATAGATCTCACTACGCGGCTGCTCAAACTTGGGCAGAACGTAAGCC
GCGAGAGCGCC
