>Addgene plasmid #210878 | pFBOH-MHL_WDR91:392-747 | depositor partial sequence | sequence record 411218 | Insert sequence
CCCGAGCAGCCCTTTATTGTGCTGGGACAGGAGGAGTACGGGGAACACCACTCATCCATCATGCACTGCA
GAGTGGACTGCTCTGGGAGGAGAGTCGCCAGCTTAGACGTAGATGGGGTCATCAAAGTGTGGTCCTTCAA
CCCCATCATGCAGACCAAAGCATCCTCCATTTCCAAATCACCGCTGCTGTCTTTGGAATGGGCCACCAAA
CGGGACAGACTGCTCTTGCTGGGCAGTGGTGTGGGAACAGTGCGTCTCTATGACACGGAAGCCAAGAAGA
ATCTCTGTGAAATCAATATCAACGACAACATGCCCAGAATCCTGTCTCTTGCGTGCAGCCCCAACGGGGC
CTCTTTCGTCTGTTCGGCAGCAGCTCCGAGCCTCACTTCCCAGGTGGACTTCTCAGCACCAGACATCGGC
AGCAAGGGCATGAACCAGGTTCCTGGCAGGCTGCTGCTGTGGGACACGAAAACCATGAAGCAGCAGCTCC
AGTTCTCCCTGGATCCAGAACCCATTGCTATCAACTGTACAGCCTTCAATCACAACGGGAACCTGCTGGT
CACAGGGGCAGCTGATGGCGTCATCCGGCTGTTTGACATGCAGCAGCATGAGTGCGCGATGAGCTGGAGG
GCCCACTACGGGGAGGTCTACTCTGTGGAGTTCAGCTATGATGAGAACACCGTGTACAGCATCGGCGAGG
ACGGGAAGTTCATCCAGTGGAACATCCACAAGAGTGGCCTCAAGGTATCCGAGTACAGCCTCCCCTCAGA
TGCCACGGGCCCCTTTGTGCTGTCTGGATACAGCGGCTACAAGCAGGTTCAAGTCCCCAGGGGCCGACTC
TTCGCTTTTGACTCGGAGGGAAATTACATGCTGACATGTTCTGCCACAGGCGGCGTCATCTACAAGCTGG
GTGGCGATGAGAAGGTTCTGGAGAGCTGCTTGAGCCTAGGTGGCCACCGAGCCCCTGTGGTCACCGTGGA
CTGGAGCACTGCCATGGACTGTGGGACCTGCCTCACCGCCTCCATGGATGGCAAGATCAAGCTGACCACC
CTCCTGGCCCATAAAGCC
